>Addgene plasmid #191680 | pICH-roGFP2-synORP1 | addgene full sequence | sequence record 377992 | Addgene NGS Result
CCCTGGGCATGGATGAACTGTACAAAACCTCCGGCGGTTCTGGTGGCGGTGGCTCTGGTGGTGGTGGTTC
TGGTGGTGGCGGCTCTGGTGGTGGTGGTTCTGGTGGCGGTGGTTCTGGCGGCGAATTCGACATCAGCGAA
TTCTACAAACTGGCTCCGGTTGACAAAAAAGGTCAGCCGTTCCCGTTCGACCAGCTGAAAGGTAAAGTGG
TGCTGATCGTTAACGTTGCATCTAAATGCGGTTTCACCCCGCAGTACAAAGAACTGGAAGCGCTGTATAA
ACGTTACAAAGATGAAGGTTTCACTATCATCGGCTTCCCGTGTAACCAGTTCGGTCACCAGGAACCGGGC
TCTGATGAAGAAATCCTGAACTCTCTGAAATACGTTCGTCCGGGTGGTGGTTTCGAACCGAACTTCCCGA
TCATGAAAAAGATCGACGTTAACGGTGGTAACGAAGATCCGGTTTATAAATTCCTGCGTGAAGCGCTGCC
GGCTCCGTCTGATGACGCGACCGCGCTGATGACCGATCCGAAACTGATCACCTGGAGCCCGGTTTGCCGT
AACGATGTTGCGTGGAACTTCGAAAAATTCCTGGTTGACAAAAAAGGTAAAGTTTACGAACGTTATAGCT
CTCTGACCAAACCGTCCTCTCTGTCTGAAACCATCGAAGAACTGCTGAAAGAAGTTGAATAAGCTTGTCC
TGCTTTAATGAGATATGCGAGAAGCCTATGATCGCATGATATTTGCTTTCAATTCTGTTGTGCACGTTGT
AAAAAACCTGAGCATGTGTAGCTCAGATCCTTACCGCCGGTTTCGGTTCATTCTAATGAATATATCACCC
GTTACTATCGTATTTTTATGAATAATATTCTCCGTTCAATTTACTGATTGTACCCTACTACTTATATGTA
CAATATTAAAATGAAAACAATATATTGTGCTGAATAGGTTTATAGCGACATCTATGATAGAGCGCCACAA
TAACAAACAATTGCGTTTTATTATTACAAATCCAATTTTAAAAAAAGCGGCAGAACCGGTCAAACCTAAA
AGACTGATTACATAAATCTTATTCAAATTTCAAAAGTGCCCCAGGGGCTAGTATCTACGACACACCGAGC
GGCGAACTAATAACGCTCACTGAAGGGAACTCCGGTTCCCCGCCGGCGCGCATGGGTGAGATTCCTTGAA
GTTGAGTATTGGCCGTCCGCTCTACCGAAAGTTACGGGCACCATTCAACCCGGTCCAGCACGGCGGCCGG
GTAACCGACTTGCTGCCCCGAGAATTATGCAGCATTTTTTTGGTGTATGTGGGCCCCAAATGAAGTGCAG
GTCAAACCTTGACAGTGACGACAAATCGTTGGGCGGGTCCAGGGCGAATTTTGCGACAACATGTCGAGGC
TCAGCAGGACCGCTACTAGAGGATGCACATGTGACCGAGGGACACGAAGTGGTTTAAACTATCAGTGTTT
GACAGGATATATTGGCGGGTAAACCTAAGAGAAAAGAGCGTTTATTAGAATAATCGGATATTTAAAAGGG
CGTGAAAAGGTTTATCCGTTCGTCCATTTGTATGTGCCAACCACAGGAACCGTAAAAAGGCCGCGTTGCT
GGCGTTTTTCCATAGGCTCCGCCCCCCTGACGAGCATCACAAAAATCGACGCTCAAGTCAGAGGTGGCGA
AACCCGACAGGACTATAAAGATACCAGGCGTTTCCCCCTGGAAGCTCCCTCGTGCGCTCTCCTGTTCCGA
CCCTGCCGCTTACCGGATACCTGTCCGCCTTTCTCCCTTCGGGAAGCGTGGCGCTTTCTCATAGCTCACG
CTGTAGGTATCTCAGTTCGGTGTAGGTCGTTCGCTCCAAGCTGGGCTGTGTGCACGAACCCCCCGTTCAG
CCCGACCGCTGCGCCTTATCCGGTAACTATCGTCTTGAGTCCAACCCGGTAAGACACGACTTATCGCCAC
TGGCAGCAGCCACTGGTAACAGGATTAGCAGAGCGAGGTATGTAGGCGGTGCTACAGAGTTCTTGAAGTG
GTGGCCTAACTACGGCTACACTAGAAGGACAGTATTTGGTATCTGCGCTCTGCTGAAGCCAGTTACCTTC
GGAAAAAGAGTTGGTAGCTCTTGATCCGGCAAACAAACCACCGCTGGTAGCGGTGGTTTTTTTGTTTGCA
AGCAGCAGATTACGCGCAGAAAAAAAGGATCTCAAGAAGATCCTTTGATCTTTTCTACGGGGTCTGACGC
TCAGTGGAACGAAAACTCACGTTAAGGGATTTTGGTCATGAGATTATCAAAAAGGATCTTCACCTAGATC
CTTTTAAATTAAAAATGAAGTTTTAAATCAATCTAAAGTATATATGAGTAAACTTGGTCTGACAGCTAAA
ACAATTCATCCAGTAAAATATAATATTTTATTTTCTCCCAATCAGGCTTGATCCCCAGTAAGTCAAAAAA
TAGCTCGACATACTGTTCTTCCCCGATATCCTCCCTGATCGACCGGACGCAGAAGGCAATGTCATACCAC
TTGTCCGCCCTGCCGCTTCTCCCAAGATCAATAAAGCCACTTACTTTGCCATCTTTCACAAAGATGTTGC
TGTCTCCCAGGTCGCCGTGGGAAAAGACAAGTTCCTCTTCGGGCTTTTCCGTCTTTAAAAAATCATACAG
CTCGCGCGGATCTTTAAATGGAGTGTCCTCTTCCCAGTTTTCGCAATCCACATCGGCCAGATCGTTATTC
AGTAAGTAATCCAATTCGGCTAAGCGGCTGTCTAAGCTATTCGTATAGGGACAATCCGATATGTCGATGG
AGTGAAAGAGCCTGATGCACTCCGCATACAGCTCGATAATCTTTTCAGGGCTTTGTTCATCTTCATACTC
TTCCGAGCAAAGGACGCCATCGGCCTCACTCATGAGCAGATTGCTCCAGCCATCATGCCGTTCAAAGTGC
AGGACCTTTGGAACAGGCAGCTTTCCTTCCAGCCATAGCATCATGTCCTTTTCCCGTTCCACATCATAGG
TGGTCCCTTTATACCGGCTGTCCGTCATTTTTAAATATAGGTTTTCATTTTCTCCCACCAGCTTATATAC
CTTAGCAGGAGACATTCCTTCCGTATCTTTTGCGCAGCGGTATTTTTCGATCAGTTTTTTCAATTCCGGT
GATATTCTCATTTTAGCCATACTCTTCCTTTTTCAATATTATTGAAGCATTTATCAAGGTTATTGTCTCA
TGAGCGGATACATATTTGAATGTATTTAGAAAAATAAACAAATAGGGGTTCCGCGCACGAATTGGCCAGC
GCTGCCATTTTTGGGGTGAGGCCGTTCGCGGCCGAGGGGCGCAGCCCCTGGGGGGATGGGAGCTCGGTGC
CTTGATGTGGGCGCCGGCGGTCGAGTGGCGACGGCGCGGCTTGTCCGCGCCCTGGTAGATTGCCTGGCCG
TAGGCCAGCCATTTTTGAGCGGCCAGCGGCCGCGATAGGCCGACGCGAAGCGGCGGGGCGTAGGGAGCGC
AGCGACCGAAGGGTAGGCGCTTTTTGCAGCTCTTCGGCTGTGCGCTGGCCAGACAGTTATGCACAGGCCA
GGCGGGTTTTAAGAGTTTTAATAAGTTTTAAAGAGTTTTAGGCGGAAAAATCGCCTTTTTTCTCTTTTAT
ATCAGTCACTTACATGTGTGACCGGTTCCCAATGTACGGCTTTGGGTTCCCAATGTACGGGTTCCGGTTC
CCAATGTACGGCTTTGGGTTCCCAATGTACGTGCTATCCACAGGAAAGAAGCTTTTTCGACCTTTTTCCC
CTGCTAGGGCAATTTGCCCTAGCATCTGCTCCGTACATTAGGAACCGGCGGATGCTTCGCCCTCGATCAG
GTTGCGGTAGCGCATGACTAGGATCGGGCCAGCCTGCCCCGCCTCCTCCTTCAAATCGTACTCCGGCAGG
TCATTTGACCCGATCAGCTTGCGCACGGTGAAACAGAACTTCTTGAACTCTCCGGCGCTGCCACTGCGTT
CGTAGATCGTCTTGAACAACCATCTGGCTTCTGCCTTGCCTGCGGCGCGGCGTGCCAGGCGGTAGAGAAA
ACGGCCGATGCCGGGATCGATCAAAAAGTAATCGGGGTGAACCGTCAGCACGTCCGGGTTCTTGCCTTCT
GTGATCTCGCGGTACATCCAATCAGCTAGCTCGATCTCGATGTACTCCGGCCGCCCGGTTTCGCTCTTTA
CGATCTTGTAGCGGCTAATCAAGGCTTCACCCTCGGATACCGTCACCAGGCGGCCGTTCTTGGCCTTCTT
CGTACGCTGCATGGCAACGTGCGTGGTGTTTAACCGAATGCAGGTTTCTACCAGGTCGTCTTTCTGCTTT
CCGCCATCGGCTCGCCGGCAGAACTTGAGTACGTCCGCAACGTGTGGACGGAACACGCGGCCGGGCTTGT
CTCCCTTCCCTTCCCGGTATCGGTTCATGGATTCGGTTAGATGGGAAACCGCCATCAGTACCAGGTCGTA
ATCCCACACACTGGCCATGCCGGCCGGCCCTGCGGAAACCTCTACGTGCCCGTCTGGAAGCTCGTAGCGG
ATCACCTCGCCAGCTCGTCGGTCACGCTTCGACAGACGGAAAACGGCCACGTCCATGATGCTGCGACTAT
CGCGGGTGCCCACGTCATAGAGCATCGGAACGAAAAAATCTGGTTGCTCGTCGCCCTTGGGCGGCTTCCT
AATCGACGACGCACCGGCTGCCGGCGGTTGCCGGGATTCTTTGCGGATTCGATCAGCGGCCGCTTGCCAC
GATTCACCGGGGCGTGCTTCTGCCTCGATGCGTTGCCGCTGGGCGGCCTGCGCGGCCTTCAACTTCTCCA
CCAGGTCATCACCCAGCGCCGCGCCGATTTGTACCGGGCCGGATGGTTTGCGACCGCTCACGCCGATTCC
TCGGGCTTGGGGGTTCCAGTGCCATTGCAGGGCCGGCAGACAACCCAGCCGCTTACGCCTGGCCAACCGC
CCGTTCCTCCACACATGGGGCATTCCACGGCGTCGGTGCCTGGTTGTTCTTGATTTTCCATGCCGCCTCC
TTTAGCCGCTAAAATTCATCTACTCATTTATTCATTTGCTCATTTACTCTGGTAGCTGCGCGATGTATTC
AGATAGCAGCTCGGTAATGGTCTTGCCTTGGCGTACCGCGTACATCTTCAGCTTGGTGTGATCCTCCGCC
GGCAACTGAAAGTTGACCCGCTTCATGGCTGGCGTGTCTGCCAGGCTGGCCAACGTTGCAGCCTTGCTGC
TGCGTGCGCTCGGACGGCCGGCACTTAGCGTGTTTGTGCTTTTGCTCATTTTCTCTTTACCTCATTAACT
CAAATGAGTTTTGATTTAATTTCAGCGGCCAGCGCCTGGACCTCGCGGGCAGCGTCGCCCTCGGGTTCTG
ATTCAAGAACGGTTGTGCCGGCGGCGGCAGTGCCTGGGTAGCTCACGCGCTGCGTGATACGGGACTCAAG
AATGGGCAGCTCGTACCCGGCCAGCGCCTCGGCAACCTCACCGCCGATGCGCGTGCCTTTGATCGCCCGC
GACACGACAAAGGCCGCTTGTAGCCTTCCATCCGTGACCTCAATGCGCTGCTTAACCAGCTCCACCAGGT
CGGCGGTGGCCCATATGTCGTAAGGGCTTGGCTGCACCGGAATCAGCACGAAGTCGGCTGCCTTGATCGC
GGACACAGCCAAGTCCGCCGCCTGGGGCGCTCCGTCGATCACTACGAAGTCGCGCCGGCCGATGGCCTTC
ACGTCGCGGTCAATCGTCGGGCGGTCGATGCCGACAACGGTTAGCGGTTGATCTTCCCGCACGGCCGCCC
AATCGCGGGCACTGCCCTGGGGATCGGAATCGACTAACAGAACATCGGCCCCGGCGAGTTGCAGGGCGCG
GGCTAGATGGGTTGCGATGGTCGTCTTGCCTGACCCGCCTTTCTGGTTAAGTACAGCGATAACCTTCATG
CGTTCCCCTTGCGTATTTGTTTATTTACTCATCGCATCATATACGCAGCGACCGCATGACGCAAGCTGTT
TTACTCAAATACACATCACCTTTTTAGACGGCGGCGCTCGGTTTCTTCAGCGGCCAAGCTGGCCGGCCAG
GCCGCCAGCTTGGCATCAGACAAACCGGCCAGGATTTCATGCAGCCGCACGGCTGATGGGCTGCCTGTAT
CGAGTGGTGATTTTGTGCCGAGCTGCCGGTCGGGGAGCTGTTGGCTGGCTGGTGGCAGGATATATTGTGG
TGTAAACAAATTGACGCTTAGACAACTTAATAACACATTGCGGACGTTTTTAATGTACTGGGGTGGATGC
AGTGGGCCCCACTCTGTGTGCCGAATTCGGATCCGGAGAGCGGAGAATTAAGGGAGTCACGTTATGACCC
CCGCCGATGACGCGGGACAAGCCGTTTTACGTTTGGAACTGACAGAACCGCAACGTTGAAGGAGCCACTC
AGCCGCGGGTTTCTGGAGTTTAATGAGCTAAGCACATACGTCAGAAACCATTATTGCGCGTTCAAAAGTC
GCCTAAGGTCACTATCAGCTAGCAAATATTTCTTGTCAAAAATGCTCCACTGACGTTCCATAAATTCCCC
TCGGTATCCAATTAGAGTCTCATATTCACTCTCAATCCAAATAATCTGCACCGGATCTGGATCGTTTCGC
ATGATTGAACAAGATGGATTGCACGCAGGTTCTCCGGCCGCTTGGGTGGAGAGGCTATTCGGCTATGACT
GGGCACAACAGACAATCGGCTGCTCTGATGCCGCCGTGTTCCGGCTGTCAGCGCAGGGGCGCCCGGTTCT
TTTTGTCAAGACCGACCTGTCCGGTGCCCTGAATGAACTCCAGGACGAGGCAGCGCGGCTATCGTGGCTG
GCCACGACGGGCGTTCCTTGCGCAGCTGTGCTCGACGTTGTCACTGAAGCGGGAAGGGACTGGCTGCTAT
TGGGCGAAGTGCCGGGGCAGGATCTCCTGTCATCTCACCTTGCTCCTGCCGAGAAAGTATCCATCATGGC
TGATGCAATGCGGCGGCTGCATACGCTTGATCCGGCTACCTGCCCATTCGACCACCAAGCGAAACATCGC
ATCGAGCGAGCACGTACTCGGATGGAAGCCGGTCTTGTCGATCAGGATGATCTGGACGAAGAGCATCAGG
GGCTCGCGCCAGCCGAACTGTTCGCCAGGCTCAAGGCGCGTATGCCCGACGGCGAGGATCTCGTCGTGAC
TCATGGCGATGCCTGCTTGCCGAATATCATGGTGGAAAATGGCCGCTTTTCTGGATTCATCGACTGTGGC
CGGCTGGGTGTGGCGGACCGCTATCAGGACATAGCGTTGGCTACCCGTGATATTGCTGAAGAGCTTGGCG
GCGAATGGGCTGACCGCTTCCTCGTGCTTTACGGTATCGCCGCTCCCGATTCGCAGCGCATCGCCTTCTA
TCGCCTTCTTGACGAGTTCTTCTGAGCGGGTCTGGATCTAGAGTCAAGCAGATCGTTCAAACATTTGGCA
ATAAAGTTTCTTAAGATTGAATCCTGTTGCCGGTCTTGCGATGATTATCATATAATTTCTGTTGAATTAC
GTTAAGCATGTAATAATTAACATGTAATGCATGACGTTATTTATGAGATGGGTTTTTATGATTAGAGTCC
CGCAATTATACATTTAATACGCGATAGAAAACAAAATATAGCGCGCAAACTAGGATAAATTATCGCGCGC
GGTGTCATCTATGTTACTAGATCGACGCTGCAAGAATTCAAGCTTGGAGGAATTCCAATCCCACAAAAAT
CTGAGCTTAACAGCACAGTTGCTCCTCTCAGAGCAGAATCGGGTATTCAACACCCTCATATCAACTACTA
CGTTGTGTATAACGGTCCACATGCCGGTATATACGATGACTGGGGTTGTACAAAGGCGGCAACAAACGGC
GTTCCCGGAGTTGCACACAAGAAATTTGCCACTATTACAGAGGCAAGAGCAGCAGCTGACGCGTACACAA
CAAGTCAGCAAACAGACAGGTTGAACTTCATCCCCAAAGGAGAAGCTCAACTCAAGCCCAAGAGCTTTGC
TAAGGCCCTAACAAGCCCACCAAAGCAAAAAGCCCACTGGCTCACGCTAGGAACCAAAAGGCCCAGCAGT
GATCCAGCCCCAAAAGAGATCTCCTTTGCCCCGGAGATTACAATGGACGATTTCCTCTATCTTTACGATC
TAGGAAGGAAGTTCGAAGGTGAAGGTGACGACACTATGTTCACCACTGATAATGAGAAGGTTAGCCTCTT
CAATTTCAGAAAGAATGCTGACCCACAGATGGTTAGAGAGGCCTACGCAGCAAGTCTCATCAAGACGATC
TACCCGAGTAACAATCTCCAGGAGATCAAATACCTTCCCAAGAAGGTTAAAGATGCAGTCAAAAGATTCA
GGACTAATTGCATCAAGAACACAGAGAAAGACATATTTCTCAAGATCAGAAGTACTATTCCAGTATGGAC
GATTCAAGGCTTGCTTCATAAACCAAGGCAAGTAATAGAGATTGGAGTCTCTAAAAAGGTAGTTCCTACT
GAATCTAAGGCCATGCATGGAGTCTAAGATTCAAATCGAGGATCTAACAGAACTCGCCGTCAAGACTGGC
GAACAGTTCATACAGAGTCTTTTACGACTCAATGACAAGAAGAAAATCTTCGTCAACATGGTGGAGCACG
ACACTCTGGTCTACTCCAAAAATGTCAAAGATACAGTCTCAGAAGATCAAAGGGCTATTGAGACTTTTCA
ACAAAGGATAATTTCGGGAAACCTCCTCGGATTCCATTGCCCAGCTATCTGTCACTTCATCGAAAGGACA
GTAGAAAAGGAAGGTGGCTCCTACAAATGCCATCATTGCGATAAAGGAAAGGCTATCATTCAAGATCTCT
CTGCCGACAGTGGTCCCAAAGATGGACCCCCACCCACGAGGAGCATCGTGGAAAAAGAAGAGGTTCCAAC
CACGTCTACAAAGCAAGTGGATTGATGTGACATCTCCACTGACGTAAGGGATGACGCACAATCCCACTAT
CCTTCGCAAGACCCTTCCTCTATATAAGGAAGTTCATTTCATTTGGAGAGGACACGCTCGAGTATAAGAG
CTCATTTTTACAACAATTACCAACAACAACAAACAACAAACAACATTACAATTACATTTACAATTATCGA
TACAATGGTTAGCAAAGGTGAAGAACTGTTCACCGGTGTTGTGCCGATCCTGGTTGAACTGGACGGTGAC
GTTAACGGTCACAAATTCTCTGTTTCCGGTGAAGGTGAAGGTGACGCTACCTACGGTAAACTGACCCTGA
AATTCATCTCTACCACCGGTAAACTGCCGGTTCCGTGGCCGACCCTGGTGACCACCCTGACCTACGGTGT
TCAGTGCTTCTCCCGTTACCCGGACCACATGAAACAGCACGATTTCTTCAAATCCGCGATGCCGGAAGGT
TACGTGCAGGAACGTACCATCTTCTTCAAAGATGACGGTAACTACAAAACCCGTGCTGAAGTTAAATTCG
AAGGTGACACCCTGGTTAACCGTATTGAACTGAAAGGCATCGACTTCAAAGAAGATGGTAACATCCTGGG
TCACAAACTGGAATACAACTACAACTGTCACAACGTTTACATCATGGCGGATAAACAGAAAAACGGTATC
AAAGTTAACTTCAAAATCCGTCACAACATCGAAGATGGTTCTGTTCAGCTGGCTGATCACTACCAGCAGA
ACACCCCGATCGGTGACGGTCCGGTTCTGCTGCCGGACAACCACTACCTGTCTACCTGCTCCGCGCTGAG
CAAAGACCCGAACGAAAAACGTGACCACATGGTTCTGCTGGAATTCGTTACCGCGGCGGGTATCA
Features (pLannotate 1.2.2; 20 found; start..end, strand, type, name):
     72..97      +  CDS            FAPα2 (fragment): fluorogen-activating protein composed of a dimer of the L5-MG single-chain antibody fragment (Szent-Gyorgyi et al., 2008) binds malachite green derivatives to produce red fluorescence
    132..689     +  CDS            HYR1: GPX3_YEAST - Also known as GPX3 From Saccharomyces cerevisiae (strain ATCC 204508 / S288c) (Baker's yeast).
    700..1407    +  terminator     OCS terminator: octopine synthase terminator
   1470..1494    +  misc_feature   RB T-DNA repeat: right border repeat from nopaline C58 T-DNA
   1617..2205    -  rep_origin     ori: high-copy-number ColE1/pMB1/pBR322/pUC origin of replication
   2376..3170    -  CDS            KanR: aminoglycoside phosphotransferase; aphA-3; confers resistance to kanamycin
   3171..3275    -  promoter       AmpR promoter: bla
   3292..3352    -  rep_origin     oriV (fragment): incP origin of replication
   3558..3752    -  rep_origin     pVS1 oriV: origin of replication for the Pseudomonas plasmid pVS1 (Heeb et al., 2000)
   3818..4891    -  CDS            pVS1 RepA: replication protein from the Pseudomonas plasmid pVS1 (Heeb et al., 2000)
   5320..5949    -  CDS            pVS1 StaA: stability protein from the Pseudomonas plasmid pVS1 (Heeb et al., 2000)
   6213..6237    +  misc_feature   LB T-DNA repeat: left border repeat from nopaline C58 T-DNA
   6447..6630    +  promoter       NOS promoter: nopaline synthase promoter NOS promoter
   6651..7442    +  CDS            neo: KKA2_KLEPN - Also known as kan, nptII. Experimental evidence at protein level: Swiss-Prot protein existence level 1. Resistance to kanamycin, neomycin, paromomycin, ribostamycin, butirosin and gentamicin B. From Klebsiella pneumoniae.
   7471..7723    +  terminator     NOS terminator: nopaline synthase terminator and poly(A) signal
   7749..8555    +  CDS            IBMP_CAMVB (fragment): Experimental evidence at protein level: Swiss-Prot protein existence level 1. Enhances the ribosomal termination-reinitiation event leading to the translation of major open reading frames on the polycistronic viral RNAs. From Cauliflower mosaic virus (strain Bari 1) (CaMV).
   8739..9084    +  promoter       CaMV 35S promoter: strong constitutive promoter from cauliflower mosaic virus
   9036..9082    +  promoter       minimal CaMV 35S promoter: minimal 35S promoter from cauliflower mosaic virus
   9113..9166    +  misc_feature   TMV Ω: translational enhancer from the tobacco mosaic virus 5'-leader sequence (Gallie et al., 1988)
   9175..26      +  CDS            EGFP (across the origin): EGFP is a basic (constitutively fluorescent) green fluorescent protein published in 1996, derived from Aequorea victoria. It is reported to be a rapidly-maturing weak dimer with moderate acid sensitivity.
