[The description below was written by a language model from this plasmid's Addgene catalogue record and pLannotate feature annotations shown in this document.]
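Description:
pICH-roGFP2-synORP1 is a binary T-DNA plant expression vector built on the pICH86988 backbone, designed for Agrobacterium-mediated delivery of a genetically encoded hydrogen peroxide sensor into plant cells. Outside the T-DNA borders, the backbone carries a high-copy ColE1/pUC-type origin for propagation in E. coli, the pVS1 origin with its RepA replication and StaA stability genes for maintenance in Agrobacterium, and an aphA-3 kanamycin resistance gene driven by the bla promoter for bacterial selection. A short incP oriV fragment is also annotated.

Between the nopaline-type left and right border repeats lie two cassettes. The first is a plant selectable marker, nptII (neo) under the NOS promoter and NOS terminator, giving kanamycin resistance in transformed tissue. The second is the sensor expression unit: a CaMV 35S promoter, preceded by upstream cauliflower mosaic virus sequence that the annotation tool scores as a fragment of a viral ORF, followed by the TMV Ω translational enhancer, the roGFP2-synORP1 open reading frame and the octopine synthase terminator. The fusion was inserted through BsaI sites that were destroyed in cloning. In the feature table the GFP portion is detected as EGFP, spanning the sequence origin, and the ORP1 portion matches yeast HYR1/GPX3, a thiol peroxidase; the record lists the insert as synthetic. A short intervening hit labelled as a FAPα2 fragment most likely reflects linker sequence rather than a functional domain. In sensors of this design, the peroxidase reacts with H2O2 and relays the oxidation to the redox-sensitive GFP, shifting its excitation ratio, which permits ratiometric imaging of H2O2 in plant cells.
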