Addgene plasmid #191680: pICH-roGFP2-synORP1
Purpose: Ti plasmid pICH86988 harbouring roGFP2-synORP1 for H2O2 detection in plant cells.
Depositing lab: Philip Mullineaux. Depositing organization: University of Essex. Publication: A novel glutathione peroxidase-based biosensor disentangles differential subcellular accumulation of H2O2 and lipid hydroperoxides. Exposito-Rodriguez M, Reeder B, Brooke GN, Hough MA, Laissue PP, Mullineaux PM. bioRxiv 2024.01.18.576236 10.1101/2024.01.18.576236.
Backbone
  Vector backbone: pICH86988
  Backbone manufacturer: Addgene plasmid #48076
  Backbone size w/o insert (bp): 9078
  Total vector size (bp): 9868
  Vector type: Plant Expression
  Selectable markers: Kanamycin
Growth in bacteria
  Bacterial resistance: Kanamycin, 50 μg/mL
  Growth temperature: 37°C
  Growth strain: DH5alpha
  Copy number: High Copy
Gene/Insert
  Gene/Insert name: rredox(roGFP2-synORP1
  Species: Synthetic
  Insert size (bp): 1383
  Promoter: CaMV 35S
  Cloning method: Restriction Enzyme; 5′ cloning site Bsa1 (destroyed during cloning); 3′ cloning site Bsa1 (destroyed during cloning)
  Sequencing primers: 5′ unknown; 3′ unknown
Terms and licenses: Academic/Nonprofit Terms; Industry Terms: Not Available to Industry
Depositor comments: Please visit https://doi.org/10.1101/2024.01.18.576236 for bioRxiv preprint.
How to cite: pICH-roGFP2-synORP1 was a gift from Philip Mullineaux (Addgene plasmid # 191680 ; http://n2t.net/addgene:191680 ; RRID:Addgene_191680)
